>Addgene plasmid #225430 | pUPD2_miniDFR-FRT-OCSterm-FRT-miniDFR (GB4642) | addgene full sequence | sequence record 447730 | Addgene NGS Result
TTGGATTCTCACCAATAAAAAACGCCCGGCGGCAACCGAGCGTTCTGAACAAATCCAGATGGAGTTCTGA
GGTCATTACTGGATCTATCAACAGGAGTCCAAGCGAGCTCGATATCAAATTACGCCCCGCCCTGCCACTC
GTCGCAGTACTGTTGTAATTCATTAAGCATTCTGCCGACATGGAAGCCATCACAAACGGCATGATGAACC
TGAATCGCCAGCGGCATCAGCACCTTGTCGCCTTGCGTATAATATTTGCCCATGGTGAAAACGGGGGCGA
AGAAGTTGTCCATATTGGCCACGTTTAAATCAAAACTGGTGAAACTCACCCAGGGATTGGCTGATACGAA
AAACATATTCTCAATAAACCCTTTAGGGAAATAGGCCAGGTTTTCACCGTAACACGCCACATCTTGCGAA
TATATGTGTAGAAACTGCCGGAAATCGTCGTGGTATTCACTCCAGAGTGATGAAAACGTTTCAGTTTGCT
CATGGAAAACGGTGTAACAAGGGTGAACACTATCCCATATCACCAGCTCACCGTCTTTCATTGCCATACG
AAATTCCGGATGAGCATTCATCAGGCGGGCAAGAATGTGAATAAAGGCCGGATAAAACTTGTGCTTATTT
TTCTTTACGGTCTTTAAAAAGGCCGTAATATCCAGCTGAACGGTCTGGTTATAGGTACATTGAGCAACTG
ACTGAAATGCCTCAAAATGTTCTTTACGATGCCATTGGGATATATCAACGGTGGTATATCCAGTGATTTT
TTTCTCCATTTTAGCTTCCTTAGCTCCTGAAAATCTCGATAACTCAAAAAATACGCCCGGTAGTGATCTT
ATTTCATTATGGTGAAAGTTGGAACCTCTTACGTGCCCGATCAACTCGAGTGCCACCTGACGTCTAAGAA
ACCATTATTATCATGACATTAACCTATAAAAATAGGCGTATCACGAGGCAGAATTTCAGATAAAAAAAAT
CCTTAGCTTTCGCTAAGGATGATTTCTGGAATTCGCGGCCGCTTCTAGAGCGATGAGTGGTCTCGTCCCG
TCCTAATACCTCTACGTGCAAGCAGTATAAAAACAAAATACATAAACATAACTAAAATCTCATATCGTTG
TAATTGTCATATACTAGTGGTAATTAAGTCCAGTTACACTTGAAGTTCCTATTCTCTAGAAAGTATAGGA
ACTTCCTGCTTTAATGAGATATGCGAGAAGCCTATGATCGCATGATATTTGCTTTCAATTCTGTTGTGCA
CGTTGTAAAAAACCTGAGCATGTGTAGCTCAGATCCTTACCGCCGGTTTCGGTTCATTCTAATGAATATA
TCACCCGTTACTATCGTATTTTTATGAATAATATTCTCCGTTCAATTTACTGATTGTACCCTACTACTTA
TATGTACAATATTAAAATGAAAACAATATATTGTGCTGAATAGGTTTATAGCGACATCTATGATAGAGCG
CCACAATAACAAACAATTGCGTTTTATTATTACAAATCCAATTTTAAAAAAAGCGGCAGAACCGGTCAAA
CCTAAAAGACTGATTACATAAATCTTATTCAAATTTCAAAAGTGCCCCAGGGGCTAGTATCTACGACACA
CCGAGCGGCGAACTAATAACGCTCACTGAAGGGAACTCCGGTTCCCCGCCGGCGCGCATGGGTGAGATTC
CTTGAAGTTGAGTATTGGCCGTCCGCTCTACCGAAAGTTACGGGCACCATTCAACCCGGTCCAGCACGGC
GGCCGGGTAACCGACTTGCTGCCCCGAGAATTATGCAGCATTTTTTTGGTGTATGTGGGCCCCAAATGAA
GTGCAGGTCAAACCTTGACAGTGACGACAAATCGTTGGGCGGGTCCAGGGCGAATTTTGCGACAACATGT
CGAGGCTCAGCAGGAAGTTCCTATTCTCTAGAAAGTATAGGAACTTCAAGGTTAAATTTGCTGACTCTTT
TTTACCTTTCATTTCTGAAAAATGTGAGACCACTCATCGCGACTAGTAGCGGCCGCTGCAGTCCGGCAAA
AAAGGGCAAGGTGTCACCACCCTGCCCTTTTTCTTTAAAACCGAAAAGATTACTTCGCGTTATGCAGGCT
TCCTCGCTCACTGACTCGCTGCGCTCGGTCGTTCGGCTGCGGCGAGCGGTATCAGCTCACTCAAAGGCGG
TAATACGGTTATCCACAGAATCAGGGGATAACGCAGGAAAGAACATGTGAGCAAAAGGCCAGCAAAAGGC
CAGGAACCGTAAAAAGGCCGCGTTGCTGGCGTTTTTCCACAGGCTCCGCCCCCCTGACGAGCATCACAAA
AATCGACGCTCAAGTCAGAGGTGGCGAAACCCGACAGGACTATAAAGATACCAGGCGTTTCCCCCTGGAA
GCTCCCTCGTGCGCTCTCCTGTTCCGACCCTGCCGCTTACCGGATACCTGTCCGCCTTTCTCCCTTCGGG
AAGCGTGGCGCTTTCTCATAGCTCACGCTGTAGGTATCTCAGTTCGGTGTAGGTCGTTCGCTCCAAGCTG
GGCTGTGTGCACGAACCCCCCGTTCAGCCCGACCGCTGCGCCTTATCCGGTAACTATCGTCTTGAGTCCA
ACCCGGTAAGACACGACTTATCGCCACTGGCAGCAGCCACTGGTAACAGGATTAGCAGAGCGAGGTATGT
AGGCGGTGCTACAGAGTTCTTGAAGTGGTGGCCTAACTACGGCTACACTAGAAGAACAGTATTTGGTATC
TGCGCTCTGCTGAAGCCAGTTACCTTCGGAAAAAGAGTTGGTAGCTCTTGATCCGGCAAACAAACCACCG
CTGGTAGCGGTGGTTTTTTTGTTTGCAAGCAGCAGATTACGCGCAGAAAAAAAGGATCTCAAGAAGATCC
TTTGATCTTTTCTACGGGGTCTGACGCTCAGTGGAACGAAAACTCACGTTAAGGGATTTTGGTCATGAGA
TTATCAAAAAGGATCTTCACCTAGATCCTTTTAAATTAAAAATGAAGTTTTAAATCAATCTAAAGTATAT
ATGAGTAAACTTGGTCTGACAGCTCGAGGC
Features (pLannotate 1.2.2; 11 found; start..end, strand, type, name):
      5..99      -  terminator     lambda t0 terminator: transcription terminator from phage lambda
    123..779     -  CDS            cat: CAT_ECOLX - Experimental evidence at protein level: Swiss-Prot protein existence level 1. This enzyme is an effector of chloramphenicol resistance in bacteria. From Escherichia coli. This protein is used as a marker in many commonly used cloning vectors, such as pACYC184.
    780..877     -  promoter       cat promoter: promoter of the E. coli cat gene encoding chloramphenicol acetyltransferase
    963..1006    -  terminator     bacterial terminator: putative bacterial transcription terminator
   1009..1030    +  misc_feature   BioBrick prefix: BioBrick prefix for parts that do not start with "ATG"
   1162..1195    +  protein_bind   FRT (minimal): supports FLP-mediated excision but not integration (Turan and Bode, 2011) FLP recombinase from the Saccharomyces cerevisiae 2μ plasmid
   1196..1903    +  terminator     OCS terminator: octopine synthase terminator
   1904..1937    +  protein_bind   FRT (minimal): supports FLP-mediated excision but not integration (Turan and Bode, 2011) FLP recombinase from the Saccharomyces cerevisiae 2μ plasmid
   2002..2021    +  misc_feature   BioBrick suffix: universal suffix for all parts
   2022..2079    +  terminator     his operon terminator: This putative transcriptin terminator from the E. coli his operon has a 2-bp deletion introduced during synthesis. Its efficiency has not been determined.
   2274..2862    -  rep_origin     ori: high-copy-number ColE1/pMB1/pBR322/pUC origin of replication
