[The description below was written by a language model from this plasmid's Addgene catalogue record and pLannotate feature annotations shown in this document.]
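Description:
pUPD2_miniDFR-FRT-OCSterm-FRT-miniDFR (GB4642) is a small (about 3 kb) GoldenBraid part-domestication plasmid built on the pUPD2 entry vector and classed as a synthetic biology construct. It is maintained in E. coli from a high-copy ColE1/pUC-type origin and selected with chloramphenicol through a cat gene driven by its own promoter. Bacterial terminators (lambda t0, a his operon terminator and another putative terminator) insulate the cloning region, which is bordered by BioBrick prefix and suffix sequences. The plasmid has no plant selection marker or T-DNA elements of its own. It serves as a source of a standardised DNA part, not as a plant transformation vector.

The 935 bp synthetic insert is a minimal promoter from the SlDFR gene, interrupted at position 112 by an octopine synthase (OCS) terminator that is flanked by two minimal FRT sites in the same orientation. The feature table annotates the two FRT sites and the OCS terminator but not the promoter halves, which presumably correspond to the unannotated stretches on either side. The design implies a recombinase-operated switch. While the terminator sits inside the minimal promoter it should disrupt promoter function, and FLP recombinase can excise the FRT-flanked terminator, leaving a single FRT site and rejoining the promoter halves. These minimal FRT sites support excision but not integration. Internal BsaI and BsmBI sites were removed, the part was cloned in through BsmBI sites destroyed in the process, and it can be released with BsaI for assembly into GoldenBraid transcriptional units. The associated work describes a copper-regulated, geminivirus-based plant expression system; the record does not state this part's specific role in it.
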