Addgene plasmid #225430: pUPD2_miniDFR-FRT-OCSterm-FRT-miniDFR (GB4642)
Purpose: OCS terminator flanked by two flippase recognition target (FRT) sites located at position 112 of the SlDFR minimal promoter
Depositing lab: Diego Orzaez. Depositing organization: Instituto de Biologia Molecular y Celular de Plantas. Publication: CuBe: a geminivirus-based copper-regulated expression system suitable for post-harvest activation. Garcia-Perez E, Vazquez-Vilar M, Lozano-Duran R, Orzaez D. Plant Biotechnol J. 2025 Jan;23(1):141-155. doi: 10.1111/pbi.14485. Epub 2024 Oct 22. PubMed 39435699.
Backbone
  Vector backbone: pUPD2
  Backbone manufacturer: self-made
  Vector type: Synthetic Biology
Growth in bacteria
  Bacterial resistance: Chloramphenicol, 25 μg/mL
  Growth temperature: 37°C
  Growth strain: DH5alpha
  Copy number: High Copy
Gene/Insert
  Gene/Insert name: miniDFR-FRT-OCSterm-FRT-miniDFR
  Species: Synthetic
  Insert size (bp): 935
  Mutation: BsaI and BsmBI sites removed
  Cloning method: Restriction Enzyme; 5′ cloning site BsmBI (destroyed during cloning); 3′ cloning site BsmBI (destroyed during cloning)
  Sequencing primers: 5′ gctttcgctaaggatgatttctgg; 3′ cagggtggtgacaccttgcc
Terms and licenses: Academic/Nonprofit Terms; Industry Terms: Not Available to Industry
Depositor comments: Compatible with GoldenBraid; insert can be released with BsaI. Please visit https://doi.org/10.1101/2024.04.30.591823 for bioRxiv preprint.
How to cite: pUPD2_miniDFR-FRT-OCSterm-FRT-miniDFR (GB4642) was a gift from Diego Orzaez (Addgene plasmid # 225430 ; http://n2t.net/addgene:225430 ; RRID:Addgene_225430)
